>Addgene plasmid #200272 | pcDNA3.1-Vinculin_TurboID_Venus | addgene full sequence | sequence record 403995 | Addgene NGS Result
GACGGATCGGGAGATCTCCCGATCCCCTATGGTGCACTCTCAGTACAATCTGCTCTGATGCCGCATAGTT
AAGCCAGTATCTGCTCCCTGCTTGTGTGTTGGAGGTCGCTGAGTAGTGCGCGAGCAAAATTTAAGCTACA
ACAAGGCAAGGCTTGACCGACAATTGCATGAAGAATCTGCTTAGGGTTAGGCGTTTTGCGCTGCTTCGCG
ATGTACGGGCCAGATATACGCGTTGACATTGATTATTGACTAGTTATTAATAGTAATCAATTACGGGGTC
ATTAGTTCATAGCCCATATATGGAGTTCCGCGTTACATAACTTACGGTAAATGGCCCGCCTGGCTGACCG
CCCAACGACCCCCGCCCATTGACGTCAATAATGACGTATGTTCCCATAGTAACGCCAATAGGGACTTTCC
ATTGACGTCAATGGGTGGAGTATTTACGGTAAACTGCCCACTTGGCAGTACATCAAGTGTATCATATGCC
AAGTACGCCCCCTATTGACGTCAATGACGGTAAATGGCCCGCCTGGCATTATGCCCAGTACATGACCTTA
TGGGACTTTCCTACTTGGCAGTACATCTACGTATTAGTCATCGCTATTACCATGGTGATGCGGTTTTGGC
AGTACATCAATGGGCGTGGATAGCGGTTTGACTCACGGGGATTTCCAAGTCTCCACCCCATTGACGTCAA
TGGGAGTTTGTTTTGGCACCAAAATCAACGGGACTTTCCAAAATGTCGTAACAACTCCGCCCCATTGACG
CAAATGGGCGGTAGGCGTGTACGGTGGGAGGTCTATATAAGCAGAGCTCTCTGGCTAACTAGAGAACCCA
CTGCTTACTGGCTTATCGAAATTAATACGACTCACTATAGGGAGACCCAAGCTGGCTAGCGTTTAAACTT
AAGCTTGCCATGCCCGTCTTCCACACGCGCACCATCGAGAGCATCTTGGAGCCCGTGGCTCAGCAGATCT
CCCACCTGGTCATCATGCACGAGGAGGGGGAGGTAGACGGCAAGGCCATCCCGGACCTCACCGCCCCCGT
GTCGGCCGTGCAGGCCGCTGTCAGCAACCTGGTGCGGGTTGGAAAAGAAACTGTGCAGACAACAGAAGAC
CAGATCTTGAAAAGGGATATGCCACCAGCATTCATCAAAGTAGAGAATGCCTGCACCAAGCTCGTTCGAG
CAGCCCAGATGCTGCAAGCAGATCCTTATTCAGTACCAGCTCGTGACTACCTAATTGATGGATCAAGAGG
CATCCTTTCTGGAACATCAGACTTACTTCTGACATTTGATGAAGCGGAGGTCCGTAAAATCATCCGTGTC
TGCAAAGGAATATTGGAATATCTGACTGTGGCAGAAGTAGTAGAGACTATGGAGGATTTGGTGACATATA
CAAAGAATCTAGGGCCAGGAATGACAAAGATGGCGAAAATGATCGATGAGAGACAACAGGAATTAACTCA
TCAGGAACATAGGGTTATGCTGGTGAACTCCATGAATACTGTGAAGGAGCTATTGCCTGTACTTATTTCA
GCTATGAAGATCTTTGTAACCACAAAAAACACTAAAAGCCAGGGAATAGAAGAGGCCTTGAAAAATCGCA
ATTTCACAGTAGAGAAAATGAGTGCTGAGATAAATGAAATAATCCGTGTATTACAACTCACTTCCTGGGA
TGAAGATGCCTGGGCCAGCAAGGACACTGAAGCCATGAAAAGAGCTTTAGCCCTAATAGATTCAAAGATG
AACCAGGCAAAAGGCTGGCTGAGAGATCCAAACGCACCTCCAGGGGATGCTGGTGAGCAAGCAATAAGGC
AGATCCTTGATGAAGCTGGAAAAGCAGGAGAATTGTGTGCAGGCAAAGAACGCAGGGAGATTCTGGGAAC
ATGCAAAACTTTGGGCCAAATGACTGATCAACTTGCTGATCTCCGAGCTAGAGGACAGGGTGCTACACCG
ATGGCAATGCAGAAGGCACAGCAGGTGTCACAAGGCCTGGATTTGCTCACTGCAAAAGTGGAGAATGCAG
CCCGGAAATTGGAGGCCATGACAAACTCTAAGCAGGCTATTGCAAAGAAGATTGATGCTGCTCAGAACTG
GCTTGCGGATCCCAACGGCGGAAGTGAAGGAGAAGAACACATTCGAGGAATTATGTCTGAAGCAAGGAAA
GTTGCAGAATTGTGTGAGGAGCCTAAAGAAAGAGATGATATCCTTCGCTCCTTGGGGGAAATCTCTGCTC
TGACAGCTAAGCTGTCAGATCTGCGACGACATGGGAAAGGCGACTCTCCTGAGGCCCGTGCATTGGCCAA
GCAAATAGCTACATCACTTCAGAACTTACAGTCCAAAACAAACAGAGCTGTAGCAAATACTAGGCCAGTT
AAAGCTGCTGTCCATTTGGAGGGCAAGATTGAGCAAGCCCAGAGGTGGATAGATAATCCTACAGTTGATG
ATCGGGGAGTAGGCCAGGCAGCAATTCGGGGTTTGGTTGCAGAAGGTCGTCGTCTAGCCAATGTCATGAT
GGGACCTTATCGTCAGGACCTGCTTGCCAAATGTGACCGTGTAGACCAGCTGGCTGCTCAGCTTGCTGAC
CTTGCAGCAAGAGGGGAAGGAGAGTCTCCTCAGGCTAGGGCAATTGCTGCTCAGCTTCAGGACTCCCTGA
AGGATCTCAAAGCACGGATGCAAGAAGCAATGACCCAGGAGGTGTCTGATGTTTTCAGTGACACTACAAC
CCCTATTAAGTTGTTAGCAGTAGCAGCCACTGCTCCTTCTGATACTCCCAATAGAGAAGAGGTGTTTGAA
GAAAGAGCAGCAAATTTTGAAAACCATGCTGCTAGACTGGGAGCAACAGCAGAAAAAGCAGCTGCAGTTG
GAACTGCTAATAAAACTACTGTGGAAGGCATTCAGGCAACAGTCAAATCTGCAAGGGAGCTTACACCACA
GGTAGTATCGGCTGCTCGAATCCTCCTGAGAAATCCTGGAAATCAAGCTGCTTATGAGCATTTTGAGACA
ATGAAAAACCAATGGATTGATAATGTAGAAAAGATGACAGGGCTGGTGGATGAGGCCATCGATACCAAGT
CTCTGTTGGATGCATCAGAAGAGGCTATTAAGAAGGATCTTGATAAATGTAAAGTTGCAATGGCCAATAT
GCAACCTCAGATGCTGGTAGCTGGAGCCACCAGCATTGCTAGACGAGCGAACCGCATCCTGCTTGTGGCA
AAACGGGAGGTTGAAAATTCAGAAGACCCTAAATTCAGGGAGGCTGTTAAAGCAGCTTCTGATGAGCTGA
GCAAAACCATATCACCGATGGTAATGGATGCTAAAGCTGTAGCAGGAAATATCTCTGATCCTGGTTTGCA
GAAGAGTTTCTTGGATTCTGGATACAGGATTCTGGGAGCTGTGGCCAAAGTCAGAGAAGCCTTTCAGCCT
CAGGAGCCAGACTTTCCCCCTCCTCCTCCTGACCTAGAGCATCTCCATCTGACTGATGAGCTTGCTCCTC
CAAAACCACCACTTCCAGAAGGTGAGGTTCCCCCACCCAGACCACCACCCCCTGAAGAAAAAGATGAGGA
GTTCCCAGAGCAGAAAGCAGGAGAAGCTATTAATCAGCCCATGATGATGGCTGCTAGGCAGTTGCATGAC
GAGGCTCGGAAATGGTCTAGCAAGGGTAACGACATCATTGCTGCTGCTAAACGAATGGCGCTGCTCATGG
CTGAGATGTCACGCCTGGTGCGAGGAGGCAGCGGAAACAAGCGTGCCCTCATCCAGTGTGCAAAAGATAT
TGCTAAGGCATCGGATGAAGTCACTCGATTGGCCAAAGAGGTGGCCAAGCAATGTACTGATAAACGCATT
AGAACAAACCTCTTACAGGTCTGTGAGCGAATCCCAACCATCAGCACGCAGCTCAAAATTCTTTCCACAG
TGAAAGCTACCATGCTGGGCAGGACTAACATCAGCGATGAAGAATCAGAACAGGCAACTGAGATGTTGGT
TCATAACGCCCAGAACCTCATGCAGTCTGTGAAGGAAACTGTGAGAGAAGCTGAAGCAGCATCCATTAAG
ATAAGAACAGATGCCGGATTCACTCTGCGCTGGGTCAGAAAGACCCCATGGTATCAGGAATTCATGAAAG
ACAATACTGTGCCTCTGAAGCTGATCGCTCTCCTGGCTAATGGCGAGTTCCATAGTGGCGAACAGCTGGG
AGAAACCCTGGGCATGTCCAGGGCCGCTATCAACAAGCACATTCAGACTCTGCGCGACTGGGGCGTGGAC
GTGTTCACCGTGCCCGGAAAGGGCTACTCTCTGCCCGAGCCTATCCCGCTGCTGAACGCTAAACAGATTC
TGGGACAGCTGGACGGCGGGAGCGTGGCAGTCCTGCCTGTGGTCGACTCCACCAATCAGTACCTGCTGGA
TCGAATCGGCGAGCTGAAGAGTGGGGATGCTTGCATTGCAGAATATCAGCAGGCAGGGAGAGGAAGCAGA
GGGAGGAAATGGTTCTCTCCTTTTGGAGCTAACCTGTACCTGAGTATGTTTTGGCGCCTGAAGCGGGGAC
CAGCAGCAATCGGCCTGGGCCCGGTCATCGGAATTGTCATGGCAGAAGCGCTGCGAAAGCTGGGAGCAGA
CAAGGTGCGAGTCAAATGGCCCAATGACCTGTATCTGCAGGATAGAAAGCTGGCAGGCATCCTGGTGGAG
CTGGCCGGAATAACAGGCGATGCTGCACAGATCGTCATTGGCGCCGGGATTAACGTGGCTATGAGGCGCG
TGGAGGAAAGCGTGGTCAATCAGGGCTGGATCACACTGCAGGAAGCAGGGATTAACCTGGACAGGAATAC
TCTGGCCGCTACGCTGATCCGAGAGCTGCGGGCAGCCCTGGAACTGTTCGAGCAGGAAGGCCTGGCTCCA
TATCTGCCACGGTGGGAGAAGCTGGATAACTTCATCAATAGACCCGTGAAGCTGATCATTGGGGACAAAG
AGATTTTCGGGATTAGCCGGGGGATTGATAAACAGGGAGCCCTGCTGCTGGAACAGGACGGAGTTATCAA
ACCCTGGATGGGCGGAGAAATCAGTCTGCGGTCTGCCGAAAAGGGTACCATGGTGAGCAAGGGCGAGGAG
CTGTTCACCGGGGTGGTGCCCATCCTGGTCGAGCTGGACGGCGACGTAAACGGCCACAAGTTCAGCGTGT
CCGGCGAGGGCGAGGGCGATGCCACCTACGGCAAGCTGACCCTGAAGCTGATCTGCACCACCGGCAAGCT
GCCCGTGCCCTGGCCCACCCTCGTGACCACCCTGGGCTACGGCCTGCAGTGCTTCGCCCGCTACCCCGAC
CACATGAAGCAGCACGACTTCTTCAAGTCCGCCATGCCCGAAGGCTACGTCCAGGAGCGCACCATCTTCT
TCAAGGACGACGGCAACTACAAGACCCGCGCCGAGGTGAAGTTCGAGGGCGACACCCTGGTGAACCGCAT
CGAGCTGAAGGGCATCGACTTCAAGGAGGACGGCAACATCCTGGGGCACAAGCTGGAGTACAACTACAAC
AGCCACAACGTCTATATCACCGCCGACAAGCAGAAGAACGGCATCAAGGCCAACTTCAAGATCCGCCACA
ACATCGAGGACGGCGGCGTGCAGCTCGCCGACCACTACCAGCAGAACACCCCCATCGGCGACGGCCCCGT
GCTGCTGCCCGACAACCACTACCTGAGCTACCAGTCCAAACTGAGCAAAGACCCCAACGAGAAGCGCGAT
CACATGGTCCTGCTGGAGTTCGTGACCGCCGCCGGGATCACTCTCGGCATGGACGAGCTGTACAAGTAAG
CGGCCGCTCGAGTCTAGAGGGCCCGTTTAAACCCGCTGATCAGCCTCGACTGTGCCTTCTAGTTGCCAGC
CATCTGTTGTTTGCCCCTCCCCCGTGCCTTCCTTGACCCTGGAAGGTGCCACTCCCACTGTCCTTTCCTA
ATAAAATGAGGAAATTGCATCGCATTGTCTGAGTAGGTGTCATTCTATTCTGGGGGGTGGGGTGGGGCAG
GACAGCAAGGGGGAGGATTGGGAAGACAATAGCAGGCATGCTGGGGATGCGGTGGGCTCTATGGCTTCTG
AGGCGGAAAGAACCAGCTGGGGCTCTAGGGGGTATCCCC
[124 nt withheld, positions 6130-6253]
C
[91 nt withheld, positions 6255-6345]
A
[49 nt withheld, positions 6347-6395]
CCTTTGACGTTGGAGTCCACGTTCTTT
[37 nt withheld, positions 6423-6459]
ACCCTATCTCGGTCTATTCTTTTGATTTATAAGGGATTTTGCCGATTTCGGCCTATTGGTTAAAAAATGA
GCTGATTTAACAAAAATTTAACGCGAATTAATTCTGTGGAATGTGTGTCAGTTAGGGTGTGGAAAGTCCC
CAGGCTCCCCAGCAGGCAGAAGTATGCAAAGCATGCATCTCAATTAGTCAGCAACCAGGTGTGGAAAGTC
CCCAGGCTCCCCAGCAGGCAGAAGTATGCAAAGCATGCATCTCAATTAGTCAGCAACCATAGTCCCGCCC
CTAACTCCGCCCATCCCGCCCCTAACTCCGCCCAGTTCCGCCCATTCTCCGCCCCATGGCTGACTAATTT
TTTTTATTTATGCAGAGGCCGAGGCCGCCTCTGCCTCTGAGCTATTCCAGAAGTAGTGAGGAGGCTTTTT
TGGAGGCCTAGGCTTTTGCAAAAAGCTCCCGGGAGCTTGTATATCCATTTTCGGATCTGATCAAGAGACA
GGATGAGGATCGTTTCGCATGATTGAACAAGATGGATTGCACGCAGGTTCTCCGGCCGCTTGGGTGGAGA
GGCTATTCGGCTATGACTGGGCACAACAGACAATCGGCTGCTCTGATGCCGCCGTGTTCCGGCTGTCAGC
GCAGGGGCGCCCGGTTCTTTTTGTCAAGACCGACCTGTCCGGTGCCCTGAATGAACTGCAGGACGAGGCA
GCGCGGCTATCGTGGCTGGCCACGACGGGCGTTCCTTGCGCAGCTGTGCTCGACGTTGTCACTGAAGCGG
GAAGGGACTGGCTGCTATTGGGCGAAGTGCCGGGGCAGGATCTCCTGTCATCTCACCTTGCTCCTGCCGA
GAAAGTATCCATCATGGCTGATGCAATGCGGCGGCTGCATACGCTTGATCCGGCTACCTGCCCATTCGAC
CACCAAGCGAAACATCGCATCGAGCGAGCACGTACTCGGATGGAAGCCGGTCTTGTCGATCAGGATGATC
TGGACGAAGAGCATCAGGGGCTCGCGCCAGCCGAACTGTTCGCCAGGCTCAAGGCGCGCATGCCCGACGG
CGAGGATCTCGTCGTGACCCATGGCGATGCCTGCTTGCCGAATATCATGGTGGAAAATGGCCGCTTTTCT
GGATTCATCGACTGTGGCCGGCTGGGTGTGGCGGACCGCTATCAGGACATAGCGTTGGCTACCCGTGATA
TTGCTGAAGAGCTTGGCGGCGAATGGGCTGACCGCTTCCTCGTGCTTTACGGTATCGCCGCTCCCGATTC
GCAGCGCATCGCCTTCTATCGCCTTCTTGACGAGTTCTTCTGAGCGGGACTCTGGGGTTCGAAATGACCG
ACCAAGCGACGCCCAACCTGCCATCACGAGATTTCGATTCCACCGCCGCCTTCTATGAAAGGTTGGGCTT
CGGAATCGTTTTCCGGGACGCCGGCTGGATGATCCTCCAGCGCGGGGATCTCATGCTGGAGTTCTTCGCC
CACCCCAACTTGTTTATTGCAGCTTATAATGGTTACAAATAAAGCAATAGCATCACAAATTTCACAAATA
AAGCATTTTTTTCACTGCATTCTAGTTGTGGTTTGTCCAAACTCATCAATGTATCTTATCATGTCTGTAT
ACCGTCGACCTCTAGCTAGAGCTTGGCGTAATCATGGTCATAGCTGTTTCCTGTGTGAAATTGTTATCCG
CTCACAATTCCACACAACATACGAGCCGGAAGCATAAAGTGTAAAGCCTGGGGTGCCTAATGAGTGAGCT
AACTCACATTAATTGCGTTGCGCTCACTGCCCGCTTTCCAGTCGGGAAACCTGTCGTGCCAGCTGCATTA
ATGAATCGGCCAACGCGCGGGGAGAGGCGGTTTGCGTATTGGGCGCTCTTCCGCTTCCTCGCTCACTGAC
TCGCTGCGCTCGGTCGTTCGGCTGCGGCGAGCGGTATCAGCTCACTCAAAGGCGGTAATACGGTTATCCA
CAGAATCAGGGGATAACGCAGGAAAGAACATGTGAGCAAAAGGCCAGCAAAAGGCCAGGAACCGTAAAAA
GGCCGCGTTGCTGGCGTTTTTCCATAGGCTCCGCCCCCCTGACGAGCATCACAAAAATCGACGCTCAAGT
CAGAGGTGGCGAAACCCGACAGGACTATAAAGATACCAGGCGTTTCCCCCTGGAAGCTCCCTCGTGCGCT
CTCCTGTTCCGACCCTGCCGCTTACCGGATACCTGTCCGCCTTTCTCCCTTCGGGAAGCGTGGCGCTTTC
TCATAGCTCACGCTGTAGGTATCTCAGTTCGGTGTAGGTCGTTCGCTCCAAGCTGGGCTGTGTGCACGAA
CCCCCCGTTCAGCCCGACCGCTGCGCCTTATCCGGTAACTATCGTCTTGAGTCCAACCCGGTAAGACACG
ACTTATCGCCACTGGCAGCAGCCACTGGTAACAGGATTAGCAGAGCGAGGTATGTAGGCGGTGCTACAGA
GTTCTTGAAGTGGTGGCCTAACTACGGCTACACTAGAAGAACAGTATTTGGTATCTGCGCTCTGCTGAAG
CCAGTTACCTTCGGAAAAAGAGTTGGTAGCTCTTGATCCGGCAAACAAACCACCGCTGGTAGCGGTGGTT
TTTTTGTTTGCAAGCAGCAGATTACGCGCAGAAAAAAAGGATCTCAAGAAGATCCTTTGATCTTTTCTAC
GGGGTCTGACGCTCAGTGGAACGAAAACTCACGTTAAGGGATTTTGGTCATGAGATTATCAAAAAGGATC
TTCACCTAGATCCTTTTAAATTAAAAATGAAGTTTTAAATCAATCTAAAGTATATATGAGTAAACTTGGT
CTGACAGTTACCAATGCTTAATCAGTGAGGCACCTATCTCAGCGATCTGTCTATTTCGTTCATCCATAGT
TGCCTGACTCCCCGTCGTGTAGATAACTACGATACGGGAGGGCTTACCATCTGGCCCCAGTGCTGCAATG
ATACCGCGAGACCCACGCTCACCGGCTCCAGATTTATCAGCAATAAACCAGCCAGCCGGAAGGGCCGAGC
GCAGAAGTGGTCCTGCAACTTTATCCGCCTCCATCCAGTCTATTAATTGTTGCCGGGAAGCTAGAGTAAG
TAGTTCGCCAGTTAATAGTTTGCGCAACGTTGTTGCCATTGCTACAGGCATCGTGGTGTCACGCTCGTCG
TTTGGTATGGCTTCATTCAGCTCCGGTTCCCAACGATCAAGGCGAGTTACATGATCCCCCATGTTGTGCA
AAAAAGCGGTTAGCTCCTTCGGTCCTCCGATCGTTGTCAGAAGTAAGTTGGCCGCAGTGTTATCACTCAT
GGTTATGGCAGCACTGCATAATTCTCTTACTGTCATGCCATCCGTAAGATGCTTTTCTGTGACTGGTGAG
TACTCAACCAAGTCATTCTGAGAATAGTGTATGCGGCGACCGAGTTGCTCTTGCCCGGCGTCAATACGGG
ATAATACCGCGCCACATAGCAGAACTTTAAAAGTGCTCATCATTGGAAAACGTTCTTCGGGGCGAAAACT
CTCAAGGATCTTACCGCTGTTGAGATCCAGTTCGATGTAACCCACTCGTGCACCCAACTGATCTTCAGCA
TCTTTTACTTTCACCAGCGTTTCTGGGTGAGCAAAAACAGGAAGGCAAAATGCCGCAAAAAAGGGAATAA
GGGCGACACGGAAATGTTGAATACTCATACTCTTCCTTTTTCAATATTATTGAAGCATTTATCAGGGTTA
TTGTCTCATGAGCGGATACATATTTGAATGTATTTAGAAAAATAAACAAATAGGGGTTCCGCGCACATTT
CCCCGAAAAGTGCCACCTGACGTC
Features (pLannotate 1.2.2; 22 found; start..end, strand, type, name):
     28..80      -  misc_feature   bom (fragment): basis of mobility region from pBR322
    235..614     +  enhancer       CMV enhancer: human cytomegalovirus immediate early enhancer
    615..818     +  promoter       CMV promoter: human cytomegalovirus (CMV) immediate early promoter
    814..847     +  LTR            5' LTR (truncated) (fragment): truncated 5' long terminal repeat (LTR) from HIV-1
    863..881     +  promoter       T7 promoter: promoter for bacteriophage T7 RNA polymerase
    920..4117    +  CDS            Vcl: VINC_MOUSE - Experimental evidence at protein level: Swiss-Prot protein existence level 1. Actin filament (F-actin)-binding protein involved in cell- matrix adhesion and cell-cell adhesion. Regulates cell-surface E- cadherin expression and potentiates mechanosensing by the E-cadherin complex. May also play important roles in cell morphology and locomotion (By similarity). From Mus musculus (Mouse).
   4124..5083    +  CDS            TurboID: mutant of the E. coli biotin ligase BioID engineered for improved catalytic efficiency (Branon et al., 2018)
   5090..5806    +  CDS            mVenus: mVenus is a basic (constitutively fluorescent) yellow fluorescent protein published in 2006, derived from Aequorea victoria. It is reported to be a rapidly-maturing monomer with moderate acid sensitivity.
   5860..6084    +  polyA_signal   bGH poly(A) signal: bovine growth hormone polyadenylation signal
   6088..6109    +  promoter       SV40 promoter (fragment): SV40 enhancer and early promoter
   6130..6558    +  rep_origin     f1 ori (sequence partly withheld): f1 bacteriophage origin of replication; arrow indicates direction of (+) strand synthesis
   6572..6901    +  promoter       SV40 promoter: SV40 enhancer and early promoter
   6968..7759    +  CDS            neo: KKA2_KLEPN - Also known as kan, nptII. Experimental evidence at protein level: Swiss-Prot protein existence level 1. Resistance to kanamycin, neomycin, paromomycin, ribostamycin, butirosin and gentamicin B. From Klebsiella pneumoniae.
   7783..7941    +  CDS            ble (fragment): BLE_KLEPN - Experimental evidence at protein level: Swiss-Prot protein existence level 1. Binding protein with a strong affinity to the bleomycin family of antibiotics. Binds to CL990; an antimitotic-antibiotic compound. From Klebsiella pneumoniae.
   7936..8057    +  polyA_signal   SV40 poly(A) signal: SV40 polyadenylation signal
   8130..8146    -  protein_bind   lac operator: The lac repressor binds to the lac operator to inhibit transcription in E. coli. This inhibition can be relieved by adding lactose or isopropyl-β-D-thiogalactopyranoside (IPTG). lac repressor encoded by lacI
   8154..8184    -  promoter       lac promoter: promoter for the E. coli lac operon
   8199..8220    -  protein_bind   CAP binding site: CAP binding activates transcription in the presence of cAMP. E. coli catabolite activator protein
   8233..8325    -  CDS            lacI (fragment): lac repressor; lacI; The lac repressor binds to the lac operator to inhibit transcription in E. coli. This inhibition can be relieved by adding lactose or isopropyl-β-D-thiogalactopyranoside (IPTG).
   8508..9096    -  rep_origin     ori: high-copy-number ColE1/pMB1/pBR322/pUC origin of replication
   9267..10127   -  CDS            AmpR: β-lactamase; bla; confers resistance to ampicillin, carbenicillin, and related antibiotics
  10128..10232   -  promoter       AmpR promoter: bla
