[The description below was written by a language model from this plasmid's Addgene catalogue record and pLannotate feature annotations shown in this document.]
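Description:
pcDNA3.1-Vinculin_TurboID_Venus is a mammalian expression plasmid of roughly 10.3 kb built on the pcDNA3.1 backbone. It is propagated in E. coli through a high-copy ColE1/pUC-type origin and selected with ampicillin via the β-lactamase gene and its native promoter. An f1 phage origin is also present. For selection in mammalian cells, the backbone carries a neomycin/kanamycin phosphotransferase gene driven by the SV40 enhancer/early promoter and terminated by an SV40 polyadenylation signal. This cassette can be used for G418 selection of stable lines.

The payload is a single fusion open reading frame of about 4.9 kb cloned between HindIII and XhoI. Full-length vinculin comes first, followed by the engineered promiscuous biotin ligase TurboID and then the yellow fluorescent protein mVenus, with only a few codons separating the three parts. The catalogue entry lists the vinculin as chicken (G. gallus). The automated annotation matched it to the mouse Vcl protein, which probably reflects the closest database homolog rather than the true source. The catalogue names T7 as the promoter, and a T7 promoter does lie just upstream of the insert. However, the feature table shows the CMV immediate-early enhancer and promoter ahead of it, and these are the elements that would drive transcription in mammalian cells. A bovine growth hormone polyadenylation signal terminates the transcript.

Vinculin is an actin-binding focal adhesion protein, so the fusion places TurboID at adhesion sites, where it biotinylates neighbouring proteins for proximity labelling. Venus fluorescence reports the expression and localization of the fusion. The associated work concerns tension-sensitive protein recruitment within focal adhesions.
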