Addgene plasmid #200272: pcDNA3.1-Vinculin_TurboID_Venus
Purpose: Expressing vinculin with co-localization labeler TurboID and fluorescence reporter Venus
Depositing lab: Brenton Hoffman. Depositing organization: Duke University. Publication: Identifying constitutive and context-specific molecular-tension-sensitive protein recruitment within focal adhesions. Tao A, LaCroix AS, Shoyer TC, Venkatraman V, Xu KL, Feiger B, Hoffman BD. Dev Cell. 2023 Mar 10:S1534-5807(23)00074-6. doi: 10.1016/j.devcel.2023.02.015. PubMed 36924770.
Backbone
  Vector backbone: pcDNA3.1
  Backbone size w/o insert (bp): 5379
  Total vector size (bp): 10280
  Vector type: Mammalian Expression
Growth in bacteria
  Bacterial resistance: Ampicillin, 100 μg/mL
  Growth temperature: 37°C
  Growth strain: DH5alpha
  Copy number: Unknown
Gene/Insert
  Gene/Insert name: Vinculin_TurboID_Venus (alt name: Vin-TurboID-Ven)
  Species: G. gallus (chicken), Synthetic
  Insert size (bp): 4900
  Promoter: T7
  Cloning method: Restriction Enzyme; 5′ cloning site HindIII (not destroyed); 3′ cloning site XhoI (not destroyed)
  Sequencing primers: 5′ GTAAACGGCCACAAGTTCAGC; 3′ GACGTAGCCTTCGGGCAT
Terms and licenses: Academic/Nonprofit Terms; Industry Terms: Not Available to Industry
How to cite: pcDNA3.1-Vinculin_TurboID_Venus was a gift from Brenton Hoffman (Addgene plasmid # 200272 ; http://n2t.net/addgene:200272 ; RRID:Addgene_200272)
